Addgene plasmid #32479: rAAV-syn::FLEX-rev::PSAML141F:GlyR-IRES-GFP
Purpose: Cre-dependent expression of PSAM-GlyR (L141F) neuronal inhibitor, with IRES-EGFP marker
Depositing lab: Scott Sternson. Depositing organization: HHMI, Janelia Research Campus. Publication: Chemical and genetic engineering of selective ion channel-ligand interactions. Magnus CJ, Lee PH, Atasoy D, Su HH, Looger LL, Sternson SM. Science. 2011 Sep 2;333(6047):1292-6. 10.1126/science.1206606 PubMed 21885782.
Backbone
  Vector backbone: AAV2
  Backbone size w/o insert (bp): 5100
  Modifications to backbone: WPRE (Woodchuck hepatitis virus posttranscriptional regulatory element) before polyA sequence
  Vector type: AAV, Cre/Lox ; Adeno-associated virus, FLEX switch
Growth in bacteria
  Bacterial resistance: Ampicillin, 100 μg/mL
  Growth temperature: 30°C
  Growth strain: Stbl2
  Copy number: Low Copy
Gene/Insert
  Gene/Insert name: PSAML141F-GlyR-IRES-GFP
  Species: H. sapiens (human)
  Insert size (bp): 2643
  Promoter: Synapsin
  Tag / fusion protein: IRES-EGFP (C terminal on insert)
  Cloning method: Restriction Enzyme; 5′ cloning site SpeI blunt (destroyed during cloning); 3′ cloning site SpeI blunt (destroyed during cloning)
  Sequencing primers: 5′ gtaagtatcaaggttacaag; 3′ ctgacaacgggccacaactc
Terms and licenses: Academic/Nonprofit Terms; Industry Terms: Not Available to Industry
Depositor comments: Note on the difference between PSAMY115F,L141F:GlyR and PSAML141F:GlyR silencers: In Magnus et al, the PSAMY115F,L141F-GlyR channel was emphasized for silencing because this channel has the lowest acetylcholine responsiveness. However, PSAML141F-GlyR constructs, lacking the Y115F mutation, already have low ACh potency. The Y115F mutation also slightly increases the EC50 for the activator ligand, PSEM89S. Since PSAML141F-GlyR constructs already have very low acetylcholine potency, in many cases it may not be worth the slight reduction in PSEM potency. We have made both constructs available for researchers who may find that they have different requirements with respect to acetylcholine responsiveness. Note on handling these rAAV constructs: These rAAV vectors are prone to recombination. This is a well known issue with these rAAV vectors and is due to the inverted terminal repeats (ITRs) required for rAAV production. To minimize recombination, we propagate these plasmids in Stbl2 cells from Invitrogen. Also, to minimize recombination, cells should be cultured at 30 C. Note that these cultures will grow slowly (20 h for minipreps). Better yields and culture times are obtained with 2xYT as the media. This is strongly recommended. Because recombination may still happen, we do a panel of restriction digestions to assess whether the ITRs are in tact. Separate digestions with Sma1 and Msc1 should be performed. The expected patterns can be calculated from the attached sequence.
How to cite: rAAV-syn::FLEX-rev::PSAML141F:GlyR-IRES-GFP was a gift from Scott Sternson (Addgene plasmid # 32479 ; http://n2t.net/addgene:32479 ; RRID:Addgene_32479)
