[The description below was written by a language model from this plasmid's Addgene catalogue record, the feature table of its GenBank file and pLannotate feature annotations shown in this document.]
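Description:
rAAV-syn::FLEX-rev::PSAML141F:GlyR-IRES-GFP is an AAV2-based transfer plasmid for producing recombinant adeno-associated virus that gives Cre-dependent expression of a chemogenetic neuronal silencer. The bacterial backbone carries a ColE1/pUC-type origin, an f1 origin and an ampicillin resistance gene. Although the origin is annotated as a high-copy type, the catalogue lists the plasmid as low copy. The depositor also notes that the two AAV2 inverted terminal repeats make it prone to recombination, so it is kept in a recombination-deficient strain and ITR integrity is checked by restriction digestion.

Between the ITRs, a human synapsin I promoter followed by a chimeric intron confers neuron-specific transcription. Downstream lies a FLEX switch: pairs of lox2272 and loxP sites in opposing orientations flank the payload, which sits in reverse orientation relative to the promoter. Without Cre no sense transcript of the coding cassette is made. Cre recombination inverts the cassette and then excises one site of each pair, locking it in the expressing orientation. The cassette encodes PSAM L141F-GlyR, described in the record as a PSAM ligand-binding module carrying the L141F mutation joined to a glycine receptor chloride channel domain; the automated annotation detects the glycine receptor alpha-1 portion. An EMCV IRES then drives separate translation of EGFP as a marker of expressing cells. A WPRE and an SV40 polyadenylation signal enhance and terminate expression.

The channel is activated by the synthetic ligand PSEM89S to inhibit Cre-defined neurons. According to the depositor, this variant lacks the Y115F mutation of a sister construct, retaining low acetylcholine potency with slightly better PSEM potency. The separate GenBank record covers only a 591 bp IRES-containing segment.
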