Features (pLannotate 1.2.2; 20 found; start..end, strand, type, name):
     51..183     -  repeat_region  AAV2 ITR (fragment): inverted terminal repeat of adeno-associated virus serotype 2 inverted
    286..683     +  promoter       hSyn promoter (fragment): human synapsin I promoter; confers neuron-specific expression (Kügler et al., 2003)
    776..908     +  intron         chimeric intron: chimera between introns from human β-globin and immunoglobulin heavy chain genes
    921..954     -  protein_bind   lox2272: Cre-mediated recombination occurs in the 8-bp core sequence (GGATACTT). lox2272 sites are compatible with each other, but incompatible with loxP or loxN sites (Lee and Saito, 1988). Cre recombinase
   1017..1050    -  protein_bind   loxP: Cre-mediated recombination occurs in the 8-bp core sequence (GCATACAT). Cre recombinase
   1061..1778    -  CDS            mEGFP (fragment): enhanced GFP with monomerizing A206K mutation (Zacharias et al., 2002) mammalian codon-optimized
   1790..2364    -  misc_feature   IRES2: internal ribosome entry site (IRES) of the encephalomyocarditis virus (EMCV)
   2387..3457    -  CDS            GLRA1 (fragment): GLRA1_BOVIN - Experimental evidence at protein level: Swiss-Prot protein existence level 1. Glycine receptors are ligand-gated chloride channels. Channel opening is triggered by extracellular glycine. Channel opening is also triggered by taurine and beta-alanine. Channel characteristics depend on the subunit composition; heteropentameric channels are activated by lower glycine levels and display faster desensitization (By similarity). Plays an important role in the down-regulation of neuronal excitability (PubMed:11178872). Contributes to the generation of inhibitory postsynaptic currents. Cha
   3708..3741    +  protein_bind   lox2272: Cre-mediated recombination occurs in the 8-bp core sequence (GGATACTT). lox2272 sites are compatible with each other, but incompatible with loxP or loxN sites (Lee and Saito, 1988). Cre recombinase
   3812..3845    +  protein_bind   loxP: Cre-mediated recombination occurs in the 8-bp core sequence (GCATACAT). Cre recombinase
   3917..4505    +  misc_feature   WPRE: woodchuck hepatitis virus posttranscriptional regulatory element
   4583..4704    -  polyA_signal   SV40 poly(A) signal: SV40 polyadenylation signal
   4727..4795    -  CDS            large T antigen (fragment): large T antigen from SV40 (simian virus 40)
   4866..4999    +  repeat_region  AAV2 ITR: inverted terminal repeat of adeno-associated virus serotype 2 inverted
   4993..5049    -  CDS            lacI (fragment): lac repressor; lacI; The lac repressor binds to the lac operator to inhibit transcription in E. coli. This inhibition can be relieved by adding lactose or isopropyl-β-D-thiogalactopyranoside (IPTG).
   5232..5820    -  rep_origin     ori: high-copy-number ColE1/pMB1/pBR322/pUC origin of replication
   5991..6851    -  CDS            AmpR: β-lactamase; bla; confers resistance to ampicillin, carbenicillin, and related antibiotics
   6852..6956    -  promoter       AmpR promoter: bla
   7009..7437    -  rep_origin     f1 ori (sequence partly withheld): f1 bacteriophage origin of replication; arrow indicates direction of (+) strand synthesis
   7442..56      -  CDS            lacZα (fragment) (across the origin): LacZα fragment of β-galactosidase; lacZ fragment
>Addgene plasmid #32479 | rAAV-syn::FLEX-rev::PSAML141F:GlyR-IRES-GFP | addgene full sequence | sequence record 140202 | Addgene NGS results
TGCGCAACTGTTGGGAAGGGCGATCGGTGCGGGCCTCTTCGCTATTACGCCAGCTGCGCGCTCGCTCGCT
CACTGAGGCCGCCCGGGCAAAGCCCGGGCGTCGGGCGACCTTTGGTCGCCCGGCCTCAGTGAGCGAGCGA
GCGCGCAGAGAGGGAGTGGCCAACTCCATCACTAGGGGTTCCTTGTAGTTAATGATTAACCCGCCATGCT
ACTTATCTACGTAGCCATGCTCTAGGAAGATCCGAGCTCCAGTGTGCTGGAATTCGCCCTTTTCAGTATT
TAAATTGACGACCGACCCCGACCCACTGGACAAGCACCCAACCCCCATTCCCCAAATTGCGCATCCCCTA
TCAGAGAGGGGGAGGGGAAACAGGATGCGGCGAGGCGCGTGCGCACTGCCAGCTTCAGCACCGCGGACAG
TGCCTTCGCCCCCGCCTGGCGGCGCGCGCCACCGCCGCCTCAGCACTGAAGGCGCGCTGACGTCACTCGC
CGGTCCCCCGCAAACTCCCCTTCCCGGCCACCTTGGTCGCGTCCGCGCCGCCGCCGGCCCAGCCGGACCG
CACCACGCGAGGCGCGAGATAGGGGGGCACGGGCGCGACCATCTGCGCTGCGGCGCCGGCGACTCAGCGC
TGCCTCAGTCTGCGGTGGGCAGCGGAGGAGTCGTGTCGTGCCTGAGAGCGCAGCTGTGCTCCTGGGCACC
GCGCAGTCCGCCCCCGCGGCTCCTGGCCAGACCACCCCTAGGACCCCCTGCCCCAAGTCGCAGCCGTTGG
ATCAGGTAAGTATCAAGGTTACAAGACAGGTTTAAGGAGACCAATAGAAACTGGGCTTGTCGAGACAGAG
AAGACTCTTGCGTTTCTGATAGGCACCTATTGGTCTTACTGACATCCACTTTGCCTTTCTCTCCACAGGT
GATGATCCCCATAACTTCGTATAAAGTATCCTATACGAAGTTATATCAAAATAGGAAGACCAATGCTTCA
CCATCGACCCGAATTGCCAAGCATCACCATCGACACATAACTTCGTATAATGTATGCTATACGAAGTTAT
ACTAGCTAGATTACTTGTACAGCTCGTCCATGCCGAGAGTGATCCCGGCGGCGGTCACGAACTCCAGCAG
GACCATGTGATCGCGCTTCTCGTTGGGGTCTTTGCTCAGCTTGGACTGGGTGCTCAGGTAGTGGTTGTCG
GGCAGCAGCACGGGGCCGTCGCCGATGGGGGTGTTCTGCTGGTAGTGGTCGGCGAGCTGCACGCTGCCGT
CCTCGATGTTGTGGCGGATCTTGAAGTTCACCTTGATGCCGTTCTTCTGCTTGTCGGCCATGATATAGAC
GTTGTGGCTGTTGTAGTTGTACTCCAGCTTGTGCCCCAGGATGTTGCCGTCCTCCTTGAAGTCGATGCCC
TTCAGCTCGATGCGGTTCACCAGGGTGTCGCCCTCGAACTTCACCTCGGCGCGGGTCTTGTAGTTGCCGT
CGTCCTTGAAGAAGATGGTGCGCTCCTGGACGTAGCCTTCGGGCATGGCGGACTTGAAGAAGTCGTGCTG
CTTCATGTGGTCGGGGTAGCGGCTGAAGCACTGCACGCCGTAGGTCAGGGTGGTCACGAGGGTGGGCCAG
GGCACGGGCAGCTTGCCGGTGGTGCAGATGAACTTCAGGGTCAGCTTGCCGTAGGTGGCATCGCCCTCGC
CCTCGCCGGACACGCTGAACTTGTGGCCGTTTACGTCGCCGTCCAGCTCGACCAGGATGGGCACCACCCC
GGTGAACAGCTCCTCGCCCTTGCTCACCGGATCCCCCATGGTTGTGGCCATATTATCATCGTGTTTTTCA
AAGGAAAACCACGTCCCCGTGGTTCGGGGGGCCTAGACGTTTTTTTAACCTCGACTAAACACATGTAAAG
CATGTGCACCGAGGCCCCAGATCAGATCCCATACAATGGGGTACCTTCTGGGCATCCTTCAGCCCCTTGT
TGAATACGCTTAGGAGAGCCATTTGACTCTTTCCACAACTATCCAACTCACAACGTGGCACTGGGGTTGT
GCCGCCTTTGCAGGTGTATCTTATACACGTGGCTTTTGGCCGCAGAGGCACCTGTCGCCAGGTGGGGGGT
TCCGCTGCCTGCAAAGGGTCGCTACAGACGTTGTTTGTCTTCAAGAAGCTTCCAGAGGAACTGCTTCCTT
CACGACATTCAACAGACCTTGCATTCCTTTGGCGAGAGGGGAAAGACCCCTAGGAATGCTCGTCAAGAAG
ACAGGGCCAGGTTTCCGGGCCCTCACATTGCCAAAAGACGGCAATATGGTGGAAAATAACATATAGACAA
ACGCACACCGGCCTTATTCCAAGCGGCTTCGGCCAGTAACGTTAGGGGGGGGGGCGGGGGGAATTGCGGC
CGCTTACTGGTTGTGTACGTCCTCCCTTCGCACAATCTTGTAGATGATCCAATAAAACATGTTGAAAATC
AGGAAAGCCATGGGGAATCCGATCCGGGAGATTTTGTCGATCTTTTTCGCTCTCTGAATAAAGAGTTTGC
GCATTTCCTCCGGGCTCTTAGATGGAGCAGGGGGTGGGTTGGTTGTGTTGCTATTGTTGGCTCCCTTCAC
GGAAATTCCGTCTTTAGCCTGGAGGCAAGCAGGTCCCATACCATAGGCGCTAAAGTTGAAGCGTCCTTCT
CCTGCCTCATCCTCTTTGTGGTGGCGTCGTTTTCTTCTGAACCGCAACAGCTCTTTATGCTGTCGAGACA
CAAAATTGACAGCGGCGTATTCCAGCAGTGCGCTGAAGACAAACAGAAGGCAGACAGCCATCCAGATATC
GATGGCCTTCACGTAAGAAACCTTGGGCAAGCTGGCTCGGCTGCCTGAGCTCTGAGTAGTCATTGTCAGC
ACTGTGGTGATGCCCAGTCCGACCCTAGCTGGAGCGGCGTCCATATTAATCCAGAAGGAGATCCATGACA
AAATCACTATAAGCAAGCTTGGGATATACATTTGGATCAGATAATAACCCATGCGTCTCCGCATGGTCAC
TGTGAAGGTGACATCTGGGTAGGGCTCTTTGCAGCATTCATAAAATCGCTCGCTTCTTTTACCGGGGATT
CCCACAAGGTCCCACTCCCCATTCGGGATGTAACCAGAGATGTCAGCCTCCTGCATTTGCAGATCCAGGC
TCCATCCGCCGTAGCTCCAGCTCCCGAATTTGAGTTTGCAGTGCTGGACGTCGAAGGGAAACCAGCGGAC
GTCGATATAGCATGAGGACTTGAAGATTCCAGGGGGGAAGTACTGGCAGTGGCCTGAAGAATTGACCAAC
ACGTTGGTGTGAAATGTTGCATCAAACCTTTCGTCTGCGCTGTTGTACAGCAGGATATCTGGTTTCCAGA
TTTGGCCGTCAGGGAATCTTACAGTCTTTACACCTGGGTATTCGCTCACATTCCACTGCAAGTAGTGATC
GGTCCAGGACATCTGCAACCAAATATTAGTGGTCAGCACCTGGTTCTTTTCATCCACGTCCATGATCTGC
AGCAAGGAGAGGCTGAAGTACACTGTCAGTGGCTGGGAATCATTTGCGACCGGCCGCTCCAGGGGGTTAT
AATTCTTAACAAGCTCCTTATACAGTTTGCGCTGGAACTCACCCTGCAGGCTAACGTGCAGAAGGGAAGC
AGCCAGGGCGAGCCACACGCCGCCTGGAGAACAGCGCATGGTGAATTCAAGCTTGCTAGCCCCTAGTATA
ACTTCGTATAGGATACTTTATACGAAGTTATCATTGGGATTCTTCCTATTTTGATCCAAGCATCACCATC
GACCCTCTAGTCCAGATCTCACCATCGACCCATAACTTCGTATAGCATACATTATACGAAGTTATGTCCC
TCGAAGAGGTTCGAAACACTGAAAAGGGCGAATTCTGCAGATGATCCACTCGAGAAGCTTATCGATAATC
AACCTCTGGATTACAAAATTTGTGAAAGATTGACTGGTATTCTTAACTATGTTGCTCCTTTTACGCTATG
TGGATACGCTGCTTTAATGCCTTTGTATCATGCTATTGCTTCCCGTATGGCTTTCATTTTCTCCTCCTTG
TATAAATCCTGGTTGCTGTCTCTTTATGAGGAGTTGTGGCCCGTTGTCAGGCAACGTGGCGTGGTGTGCA
CTGTGTTTGCTGACGCAACCCCCACTGGTTGGGGCATTGCCACCACCTGTCAGCTCCTTTCCGGGACTTT
CGCTTTCCCCCTCCCTATTGCCACGGCGGAACTCATCGCCGCCTGCCTTGCCCGCTGCTGGACAGGGGCT
CGGCTGTTGGGCACTGACAATTCCGTGGTGTTGTCGGGGAAATCATCGTCCTTTCCTTGGCTGCTCGCCT
GTGTTGCCACCTGGATTCTGCGCGGGACGTCCTTCTGCTACGTCCCTTCGGCCCTCAATCCAGCGGACCT
TCCTTCCCGCGGCCTGCTGCCGGCTCTGCGGCCTCTTCCGCGTCTTCGCCTTCGCCCTCAGACGAGTCGG
ATCTCCCTTTGGGCCGCCTCCCCGCATCGATACCGTCGACCCGGGCGGCCGCTCGAGCATGCATCTAGAG
TCGACCCGGGCGGCCGCTTCGAGCAGACATGATAAGATACATTGATGAGTTTGGACAAACCACAACTAGA
ATGCAGTGAAAAAAATGCTTTATTTGTGAAATTTGTGATGCTATTGCTTTATTTGTAACCATTATAAGCT
GCAATAAACAAGTTAACAACAACAATTGCATTCATTTTATGTTTCAGGTTCAGGGGGAGATGTGGGAGGT
TTTTTAAAGCAAGTAAAACCTCTACAAATGTGGTAAAATCGATAAGGATCTTCCTAGAGCATGGCTACGT
AGATAAGTAGCATGGCGGGTTAATCATTAACTACAAGGAACCCCTAGTGATGGAGTTGGCCACTCCCTCT
CTGCGCGCTCGCTCGCTCACTGAGGCCGGGCGACCAAAGGTCGCCCGACGCCCGGGCTTTGCCCGGGCGG
CCTCAGTGAGCGAGCGAGCGCGCAGCTGCATTAATGAATCGGCCAACGCGCGGGGAGAGGCGGTTTGCGT
ATTGGGCGCTCTTCCGCTTCCTCGCTCACTGACTCGCTGCGCTCGGTCGTTCGGCTGCGGCGAGCGGTAT
CAGCTCACTCAAAGGCGGTAATACGGTTATCCACAGAATCAGGGGATAACGCAGGAAAGAACATGTGAGC
AAAAGGCCAGCAAAAGGCCAGGAACCGTAAAAAGGCCGCGTTGCTGGCGTTTTTCCATAGGCTCCGCCCC
CCTGACGAGCATCACAAAAATCGACGCTCAAGTCAGAGGTGGCGAAACCCGACAGGACTATAAAGATACC
AGGCGTTTCCCCCTGGAAGCTCCCTCGTGCGCTCTCCTGTTCCGACCCTGCCGCTTACCGGATACCTGTC
CGCCTTTCTCCCTTCGGGAAGCGTGGCGCTTTCTCATAGCTCACGCTGTAGGTATCTCAGTTCGGTGTAG
GTCGTTCGCTCCAAGCTGGGCTGTGTGCACGAACCCCCCGTTCAGCCCGACCGCTGCGCCTTATCCGGTA
ACTATCGTCTTGAGTCCAACCCGGTAAGACACGACTTATCGCCACTGGCAGCAGCCACTGGTAACAGGAT
TAGCAGAGCGAGGTATGTAGGCGGTGCTACAGAGTTCTTGAAGTGGTGGCCTAACTACGGCTACACTAGA
AGAACAGTATTTGGTATCTGCGCTCTGCTGAAGCCAGTTACCTTCGGAAAAAGAGTTGGTAGCTCTTGAT
CCGGCAAACAAACCACCGCTGGTAGCGGTGGTTTTTTTGTTTGCAAGCAGCAGATTACGCGCAGAAAAAA
AGGATCTCAAGAAGATCCTTTGATCTTTTCTACGGGGTCTGACGCTCAGTGGAACGAAAACTCACGTTAA
GGGATTTTGGTCATGAGATTATCAAAAAGGATCTTCACCTAGATCCTTTTAAATTAAAAATGAAGTTTTA
AATCAATCTAAAGTATATATGAGTAAACTTGGTCTGACAGTTACCAATGCTTAATCAGTGAGGCACCTAT
CTCAGCGATCTGTCTATTTCGTTCATCCATAGTTGCCTGACTCCCCGTCGTGTAGATAACTACGATACGG
GAGGGCTTACCATCTGGCCCCAGTGCTGCAATGATACCGCGAGACCCACGCTCACCGGCTCCAGATTTAT
CAGCAATAAACCAGCCAGCCGGAAGGGCCGAGCGCAGAAGTGGTCCTGCAACTTTATCCGCCTCCATCCA
GTCTATTAATTGTTGCCGGGAAGCTAGAGTAAGTAGTTCGCCAGTTAATAGTTTGCGCAACGTTGTTGCC
ATTGCTACAGGCATCGTGGTGTCACGCTCGTCGTTTGGTATGGCTTCATTCAGCTCCGGTTCCCAACGAT
CAAGGCGAGTTACATGATCCCCCATGTTGTGCAAAAAAGCGGTTAGCTCCTTCGGTCCTCCGATCGTTGT
CAGAAGTAAGTTGGCCGCAGTGTTATCACTCATGGTTATGGCAGCACTGCATAATTCTCTTACTGTCATG
CCATCCGTAAGATGCTTTTCTGTGACTGGTGAGTACTCAACCAAGTCATTCTGAGAATAGTGTATGCGGC
GACCGAGTTGCTCTTGCCCGGCGTCAATACGGGATAATACCGCGCCACATAGCAGAACTTTAAAAGTGCT
CATCATTGGAAAACGTTCTTCGGGGCGAAAACTCTCAAGGATCTTACCGCTGTTGAGATCCAGTTCGATG
TAACCCACTCGTGCACCCAACTGATCTTCAGCATCTTTTACTTTCACCAGCGTTTCTGGGTGAGCAAAAA
CAGGAAGGCAAAATGCCGCAAAAAAGGGAATAAGGGCGACACGGAAATGTTGAATACTCATACTCTTCCT
TTTTCAATATTATTGAAGCATTTATCAGGGTTATTGTCTCATGAGCGGATACATATTTGAATGTATTTAG
AAAAATAAACAAATAGGGGTTCCGCGCACATTTCCCCGAAAAGTGCCACCTAAATTGTAAGCGTTAATAT
TTTGTTAAAATTCGCGTTAAATTTTTGTTAAATCAGCTCATTTTTTAACCAATAGGCCGAAATCGGCAAA
ATCCCTTATAAATCAAAAGAATAGACCGAGATAGGGT
[37 nt withheld, positions 7108-7144]
AAAGAACGTGGACTCCAACGTCAAAGG
[49 nt withheld, positions 7172-7220]
T
[91 nt withheld, positions 7222-7312]
G
[124 nt withheld, positions 7314-7437]
CCCATTCGCCATTCAGGC
