LOCUS       Exported 591 bp ds-DNA linear SYN 29-MAY-2021
DEFINITION  synthetic linear DNA
ACCESSION   .
VERSION     .
KEYWORDS    rAAV-syn::FLEX-rev::PSAML141F:GlyR-IRES-GFP
SOURCE      synthetic DNA construct
  ORGANISM  synthetic DNA construct
REFERENCE   1 (bases 1 to 591)
  AUTHORS   Magnus CJ, Lee PH, Atasoy D, Su HH, Looger LL, Sternson SM
  TITLE     Chemical and genetic engineering of selective ion channel-ligand
            interactions.
  JOURNAL   Science. 2011 Sep 2;333(6047):1292-6.
  PUBMED    21885782
REFERENCE   2 (bases 1 to 591)
  AUTHORS   .
  TITLE     Direct Submission
  JOURNAL   Exported May 29, 2021 from SnapGene Server 1.1.58
            http://www.snapgene.com
FEATURES             Location/Qualifiers
     source          1..591
                     /organism="synthetic DNA construct"
                     /mol_type="other DNA"
     misc_feature    28..579
                     /label=IRES
                     /note="internal ribosome entry site (IRES) of the
                     encephalomyocarditis virus (EMCV)"
     primer_bind     418..435
                     /label=IRES reverse
                     /note="IRES internal ribosome entry site, reverse primer.
                     Also called pCDH-rev"
ORIGIN
        1 tcaccggatc ccccatggtt gtggccatat tatcatcgtg tttttcaaag gaaaaccacg
       61 tccccgtggt tcggggggcc tagacgtttt tttaacctcg actaaacaca tgtaaagcat
      121 gtgcaccgag gccccagatc agatcccata caatggggta ccttctgggc atccttcagc
      181 cccttgttga atacgcttag gagagccatt tgactctttc cacaactatc caactcacaa
      241 cgtggcactg gggttgtgcc gcctttgcag gtgtatctta tacacgtggc ttttggccgc
      301 agaggcacct gtcgccaggt ggggggttcc gctgcctgca aagggtcgct acagacgttg
      361 tttgtcttca agaagcttcc agaggaactg cttccttcac gacattcaac agaccttgca
      421 ttcctttggc gagaggggaa agacccctag gaatgctcgt caagaagaca gggccaggtt
      481 tccgggccct cacattgcca aaagacggca atatggtgga aaataacata tagacaaacg
      541 cacaccggcc ttattccaag cggcttcggc cagtaacgtt aggggggggg g
//
