>Addgene plasmid #32479 | rAAV-syn::FLEX-rev::PSAML141F:GlyR-IRES-GFP | addgene partial sequence | sequence record 42570 | EGFP-C 5'-CATGGTCCTGCTGGAGTTCGTG-3'
CAATTCGGGTCGATGGTGAAGCATTGGTCTTCCTATTTTGATATAACTTCGTATAGGATACTTTATACGA
AGTTATGGGGATCATCACCTGTGGAGAGAAAGGCAAAGTGGATGTCAGTAAGACCAATAGGTGCCTATCA
GAAACGCAAGAGTCTTCTCTGTCTCGACAAGCCCAGTTTCTATTGGTCTCCTTAAACCTGTCTTGTAACC
TTGATACTTACCTGATCCAACGGCTGCGACTTGGGGCAGGGGGTCCTAGGGGTGGTCTGGCCAGGAGCCG
CGGGGGCGGACTGCGCGGTGCCCAGGAGCACAGCTGCGCTCTCAGGCACGACACGACTCCTCCGCTGCCC
ACCGCAGACTGAGGCAGCGCTGAGTCGCCGGCGCCGCAGCGCAGATGGTCGCGCCCGTGCCCCCCTATCT
CGCGCCTCGCGTGGTGCGGTCCGGCTGGGCCGGCGGCGGCGCGGACGCGACCAAGGTGGCCGGGAAGGGG
AGTTTGCGGGGGACCGGCGAGTGACGTCAGCGCGCCTTCAGTGCTGAGGCGGCGGTGGCGCGCGCCGCCA
GGCGGGGGCGAAGGCACTGTCCGCGGTGCTGAAGCTGGCAGTGCGCACGCGCCTCGCCGCATCCTGTTTC
CCCTCCCCCTCTCTGATAGGGGATGCGCAATTTGGGGAAT
