>Addgene plasmid #32479 | rAAV-syn::FLEX-rev::PSAML141F:GlyR-IRES-GFP | addgene partial sequence | sequence record 42598 | WPRE-R 5'-CATAGCGTAAAAGGAGCAACA-3'
TTTTGTAATCCAGAGGTTGATTATCGATAAGCTTCTCGAGTGGATCATCTGCAGAATTCGCCCTTTTCAG
TGTTTCGAACCTCTTCGAGGGACATAACTTCGTATAATGTATGCTATACGAAGTTATGGGTCGATGGTGA
GATCTGGACTAGAGGGTCGATGGTGATGCTTGGATCAAAATAGGAAGAATCCCAATGATAACTTCGTATA
AAGTATCCTATACGAAGTTATACTAGGGGCTAGCAAGCTTGAATTCACCATGCGCTGTTCTCCAGGCGGC
GTGTGGCTCGCCCTGGCTGCTTCCCTTCTGCACGTTAGCCTGCAGGGTGAGTTCCAGCGCAAACTGTATA
AGGAGCTTGTTAAGAATTATAACCCCCTGGAGCGGCCGGTCGCAAATGATTCCCAGCCACTGACAGTGTA
CTTCAGCCTCTCCTTGCTGCAGATCATGGACGTGGATGAAAAGAACCAGGTGCTGACCACTAATATTTGG
TTGCAGATGTCCTGGACCGATCACTACTTGCAGTGGAATGTGAGCGAATACCCAGGTGTAAAGACTGTAA
GATTCCCTGACGGCCAAATCTGGAAACCAGATATCCTGCTGTACAACAGCGCAGACGAAAGGTTTGATGC
AACATTTCACACCAACGTGTTGGTCAATTCTTCAGGCCACTGCCAGTACTTCCCCCCTGGAATCTTCAAG
TCCTCATGCTATATCGACGTCCGCTGGTTTCCCTTCGACGTCCAGCACTGCAAACTCAAATTCGGGAGCT
GGAGCTACGGCGGATGGAGCCTGG
